>Addgene plasmid #143133 | TFORF1577 | addgene full sequence | sequence record 397840 | Addgene NGS Result
TTAATGTAGTCTTATGCAATACTCTTGTAGTCTTGCAACATGGTAACGATGAGTTAGCAACATGCCTTAC
AAGGAGAGAAAAAGCACCGTGCATGCCGATTGGTGGAAGTAAGGTGGTACGATCGTGCCTTATTAGGAAG
GCAACAGACGGGTCTGACATGGATTGGACGAACCACTGAATTGCCGCATTGCAGAGATATTGTATTTAAG
TGCCTAGCTCGATACATAAACGGGTCTCTCTGGTTAGACCAGATCTGAGCCTGGGAGCTCTCTGGCTAAC
TAGGGAACCCACTGCTTAAGCCTCAATAAAGCTTGCCTTGAGTGCTTCAAGTAGTGTGTGCCCGTCTGTT
GTGTGACTCTGGTAACTAGAGATCCCTCAGACCCTTTTAGTCAGTGTGGAAAATCTCTAGCAGTGGCGCC
CGAACAGGGACTTGAAAGCGAAAGGGAAACCAGAGGAGCTCTCTCGACGCAGGACTCGGCTTGCTGAAGC
GCGCACGGCAAGAGGCGAGGGGCGGCGACTGGTGAGTACGCCAAAAATTTTGACTAGCGGAGGCTAGAAG
GAGAGAGATGGGTGCGAGAGCGTCAGTATTAAGCGGGGGAGAATTAGATCGCGATGGGAAAAAATTCGGT
TAAGGCCAGGGGGAAAGAAAAAATATAAATTAAAACATATAGTATGGGCAAGCAGGGAGCTAGAACGATT
CGCAGTTAATCCTGGCCTGTTAGAAACATCAGAAGGCTGTAGACAAATACTGGGACAGCTACAACCATCC
CTTCAGACAGGATCAGAAGAACTTAGATCATTATATAATACAGTAGCAACCCTCTATTGTGTGCATCAAA
GGATAGAGATAAAAGACACCAAGGAAGCTTTAGACAAGATAGAGGAAGAGCAAAACAAAAGTAAGACCAC
CGCACAGCAAGCGGCCGCTGATCTTCAGACCTGGAGGAGGAGATATGAGGGACAATTGGAGAAGTGAATT
ATATAAATATAAAGTAGTAAAAATTGAACCATTAGGAGTAGCACCCACCAAGGCAAAGAGAAGAGTGGTG
CAGAGAGAAAAAAGAGCAGTGGGAATAGGAGCTTTGTTCCTTGGGTTCTTGGGAGCAGCAGGAAGCACTA
TGGGCGCAGCGTCAATGACGCTGACGGTACAGGCCAGACAATTATTGTCTGGTATAGTGCAGCAGCAGAA
CAATTTGCTGAGGGCTATTGAGGCGCAACAGCATCTGTTGCAACTCACAGTCTGGGGCATCAAGCAGCTC
CAGGCAAGAATCCTGGCTGTGGAAAGATACCTAAAGGATCAACAGCTCCTGGGGATTTGGGGTTGCTCTG
GAAAACTCATTTGCACCACTGCTGTGCCTTGGAATGCTAGTTGGAGTAATAAATCTCTGGAACAGATTTG
GAATCACACGACCTGGATGGAGTGGGACAGAGAAATTAACAATTACACAAGCTTAATACACTCCTTAATT
GAAGAATCGCAAAACCAGCAAGAAAAGAATGAACAAGAATTATTGGAATTAGATAAATGGGCAAGTTTGT
GGAATTGGTTTAACATAACAAATTGGCTGTGGTATATAAAATTATTCATAATGATAGTAGGAGGCTTGGT
AGGTTTAAGAATAGTTTTTGCTGTACTTTCTATAGTGAATAGAGTTAGGCAGGGATATTCACCATTATCG
TTTCAGACCCACCTCCCAACCCCGAGGGGACCCATGCATTGCATCTCAATTAGTCAGCAACCAGGTGTGG
AAAGTCCCCAGGCTCCCCAGCAGGCAGAAGTATGCAAAGCATGCGTCTCAATTAGTCAGCAACCATAGTC
CCGCCCCTAACTCCGCCCATCCCGCCCCTAACTCCGCCCAGTTCCGCCCATTCTCCGCCCCATGGCTGAC
TAATTTTTTTTATTTATGCAGAGGCCGAGGCCGCCTCGGCCTCTGAGCTATTCCAGAAGTAGTGAGGAGG
CTTTTTTGGAGGCCTAGGCTTTTGCAAAAAGCTTTCTAGAGGTACCACCGGAGCTTACCATGACCGAGTA
CAAGCCCACGGTGCGCCTCGCCACCCGCGACGACGTCCCCAGGGCCGTACGCACCCTCGCCGCCGCGTTC
GCCGACTACCCCGCCACGCGCCACACCGTCGATCCGGACCGCCACATCGAGCGGGTCACCGAGCTGCAAG
AACTCTTCCTCACGCGCGTCGGGCTCGACATCGGCAAGGTGTGGGTCGCGGACGACGGCGCCGCCGTGGC
GGTCTGGACCACGCCGGAGAGCGTCGAAGCGGGGGCGGTGTTCGCCGAGATCGGCCCGCGCATGGCCGAG
TTGAGCGGTTCCCGGCTGGCCGCGCAGCAACAGATGGAAGGCCTCCTGGCGCCGCACCGGCCCAAGGAGC
CCGCGTGGTTCCTGGCCACCGTCGGCGTCTCGCCCGACCACCAGGGCAAGGGTCTGGGCAGCGCCGTCGT
GCTCCCCGGAGTGGAGGCGGCCGAGCGCGCCGGGGTGCCCGCCTTCCTGGAGACCTCCGCGCCCCGCAAC
CTCCCCTTCTACGAGCGGCTCGGCTTCACCGTCACCGCCGACGTCGAGGTGCCCGAAGGACCGCGCACCT
GGTGCATGACCCGCAAGCCCGGTGCCAGTTAACGAATTCTAGATCTTGAGACAAATGGCAGTATTCATCC
ACAATTTTAAAAGAAAAGGGGGGATTGGGGGGTACAGTGCAGGGGAAAGAATAGTAGACATAATAGCAAC
AGACATACAAACTAAAGAATTACAAAAACAAATTACAAAAATTCAAAATTTTCGGGTTTATTACAGGGAC
AGCAGAGATCCACTTTGGCGCCGGCTCGAGGCCTGCAGGTGCAAAGATGGATAAAGTTTTAAACAGAGAG
GAATCTTTGCAGCTAATGGACCTTCTAGGTCTTGAAAGGAGTGGGAATTGGCTCCGGTGCCCGTCAGTGG
GCAGAGCGCACATCGCCCACAGTCCCCGAGAAGTTGGGGGGAGGGGTCGGCAATTGAACCGGTGCCTAGA
GAAGGTGGCGCGGGGTAAACTGGGAAAGTGATGTCGTGTACTGGCTCCGCCTTTTTCCCGAGGGTGGGGG
AGAACCGTATATAAGTGCAGTAGTCGCCGTGAACGTTCTTTTTCGCAACGGGTTTGCCGCCAGAACACAG
GTAAGTGCCGTGTGTGGTTCCCGCGGGCCTGGCCTCTTTACGGGTTATGGCCCTTGCGTGCCTTGAATTA
CTTCCACCTGGCTGCAGTACGTGATTCTTGATCCCGAGCTTCGGGTTGGAAGTGGGTGGGAGAGTTCGAG
GCCTTGCGCTTAAGGAGCCCCTTCGCCTCGTGCTTGAGTTGAGGCCTGGCCTGGGCGCTGGGGCCGCCGC
GTGCGAATCTGGTGGCACCTTCGCGCCTGTCTCGCTGCTTTCGATAAGTCTCTAGCCATTTAAAATTTTT
GATGACCTGCTGCGACGCTTTTTTTCTGGCAAGATAGTCTTGTAAATGCGGGCCAAGATCTGCACACTGG
TATTTCGGTTTTTGGGGCCGCGGGCGGCGACGGGGCCCGTGCGTCCCAGCGCACATGTTCGGCGAGGCGG
GGCCTGCGAGCGCGGCCACCGAGAATCGGACGGGGGTAGTCTCAAGCTGGCCGGCCTGCTCTGGTGCCTG
GCCTCGCGCCGCCGTGTATCGCCCCGCCCTGGGCGGCAAGGCTGGCCCGGTCGGCACCAGTTGCGTGAGC
GGAAAGATGGCCGCTTCCCGGCCCTGCTGCAGGGAGCTCAAAATGGAGGACGCGGCGCTCGGGAGAGCGG
GCGGGTGAGTCACCCACACAAAGGAAAAGGGCCTTTCCGTCCTCAGCCGTCGCTTCATGTGACTCCACGG
AGTACCGGGCGCCGTCCAGGCACCTCGATTAGTTCTCGAGCTTTTGGAGTACGTCGTCTTTAGGTTGGGG
GGAGGGGTTTTATGCGATGGAGTTTCCCCACACTGAGTGGGTGGAGACTGAAGTTAGGCCAGCTTGGCAC
TTGATGTAATTCTCCTTGGAATTTGCCCTTTTTGAGTTTGGATCTTGGTTCATTCTCAAGCCTCAGACAG
TGGTTCAAAGTTTTTTTCTTCCATTTCAGGTGTCGTGAGGCTAGCACCGCCACCATGAACAGCAGCAGCG
CCAACATCACCTACGCCAGTCGCAAGCGGCGGAAGCCGGTGCAGAAAACAGTAAAGCCAATCCCAGCTGA
AGGAATCAAGTCAAATCCTTCCAAGCGGCATAGAGACCGACTTAATACAGAGTTGGACCGTTTGGCTAGC
CTGCTGCCTTTCCCACAAGATGTTATTAATAAGTTGGACAAACTTTCAGTTCTTAGGCTCAGCGTCAGTT
ACCTGAGAGCCAAGAGCTTCTTTGATGTTGCATTAAAATCCTCCCCTACTGAAAGAAACGGAGGCCAGGA
TAACTGTAGAGCAGCAAATTTCAGAGAAGGCCTGAACTTACAAGAAGGAGAATTCTTATTACAGGCTCTG
AATGGCTTTGTATTAGTTGTCACTACAGATGCTTTGGTCTTTTATGCTTCTTCTACTATACAAGATTATC
TAGGGTTTCAGCAGTCTGATGTCATACATCAGAGTGTATATGAACTTATCCATACCGAAGACCGAGCTGA
ATTTCAGCGTCAGCTACACTGGGCATTAAATCCTTCTCAGTGTACAGAGTCTGGACAAGGAATTGAAGAA
GCCACTGGTCTCCCCCAGACAGTAGTCTGTTATAACCCAGACCAGATTCCTCCAGAAAACTCTCCTTTAA
TGGAGAGGTGCTTCATATGTCGTCTAAGGTGTCTGCTGGATAATTCATCTGGTTTTCTGGCAATGAATTT
CCAAGGGAAGTTAAAGTATCTTCATGGACAGAAAAAGAAAGGGAAAGATGGATCAATACTTCCACCTCAG
TTGGCTTTGTTTGCGATAGCTACTCCACTTCAGCCACCATCCATACTTGAAATCCGGACCAAAAATTTTA
TCTTTAGAACCAAACACAAACTAGACTTCACACCTATTGGTTGTGATGCCAAAGGAAGAATTGTTTTAGG
ATATACTGAAGCAGAGCTGTGCACGAGAGGCTCAGGTTATCAGTTTATTCATGCAGCTGATATGCTTTAT
TGTGCCGAGTCCCATATCCGAATGATTAAGACTGGAGAAAGTGGCATGATAGTTTTCCGGCTTCTTACAA
AAAACAACCGATGGACTTGGGTCCAGTCTAATGCACGCCTGCTTTATAAAAATGGAAGACCAGATTATAT
CATTGTAACTCAGAGACCACTAACAGATGAGGAAGGAACAGAGCATTTACGAAAACGAAATACGAAGTTG
CCTTTTATGTTTACCACTGGAGAAGCTGTGTTGTATGAGGCAACCAACCCTTTTCCTGCCATAATGGATC
CCTTACCACTAAGGACTAAAAATGGCACTAGTGGAAAAGACTCTGCTACCACATCCACTCTAAGCAAGGA
CTCTCTCAATCCTAGTTCCCTCCTGGCTGCCATGATGCAACAAGATGAGTCTATTTATCTCTATCCTGCT
TCAAGTACTTCAAGTACTGCACCTTTTGAAAACAACTTTTTCAACGAATCTATGAATGAATGCAGAAATT
GGCAAGATAATACTGCACCGATGGGAAATGATACTATCCTGAAACATGAGCAAATTGACCAGCCTCAGGA
TGTGAACTCATTTGCTGGAGGTCACCCAGGGCTCTTTCAAGATAGTAAAAACAGTGACTTGTACAGCATA
ATGAAAAACCTAGGCATTGATTTTGAAGACATCAGACACATGCAGAATGAAAAATTTTTCAGAAATGATT
TTTCTGGTGAGGTTGACTTCAGAGACATTGACTTAACGGATGAAATCCTGACGTATGTCCAAGATTCTTT
AAGTAAGTCTCCCTTCATACCTTCAGATTATCAACAGCAACAGTCCTTGGCTCTGAACTCAAGCTGTATG
GTACAGGAACACCTACATCTAGAACAGCAACAGCAACATCACCAAAAGCAAGTAGTAGTGGAGCCACAGC
AACAGCTGTGTCAGAAGATGAAGCACATGCAAGTTAATGGCATGTTTGAAAATTGGAACTCTAACCAATT
CGTGCCTTTCAATTGTCCACAGCAAGACCCACAACAATATAATGTCTTTACAGACTTACATGGGATCAGT
CAAGAGTTCCCCTACAAATCTGAAATGGATTCTATGCCTTATACACAGAACTTTATTTCCTGTAATCAGC
CTGTATTACCACAACATTCCAAATGTACAGAGCTGGACTACCCTATGGGGAGTTTTGAACCATCCCCATA
CCCCACTACTTCTAGTTTAGAAGATTTTGTCACTTGTTTACAACTTCCTGAAAACCAAAAGCATGGATTA
AATCCACAGTCAGCCATAATAACTCCTCAGACATGTTATGCTGGGGCCGTGTCGATGTATCAGTGCCAGC
CAGAACCTCAGCACACCCACGTGGGTCAGATGCAGTACAATCCAGTACTGCCAGGCCAACAGGCATTTTT
AAACAAGTTTCAGAATGGAGTTTTAAATGAAACATATCCAGCTGAATTAAATAACATAAATAACACTCAG
ACTACCACACATCTTCAGCCACTTCATCATCCGTCAGAAGCCAGACCTTTTCCTGATTTGACATCCAGTG
GATTCCTGTAGTAATGAACTAGTCCGTAACTTGAAAGTATTTCGATTTCTTGGCTTTATATATCTTGTGG
AAAGGACGATTATTCCAATGGATACATATCGGTACGCGTTAAGTCGACAATCAACCTCTGGATTACAAAA
TTTGTGAAAGATTGACTGGTATTCTTAACTATGTTGCTCCTTTTACGCTATGTGGATACGCTGCTTTAAT
GCCTTTGTATCATGCTATTGCTTCCCGTATGGCTTTCATTTTCTCCTCCTTGTATAAATCCTGGTTGCTG
TCTCTTTATGAGGAGTTGTGGCCCGTTGTCAGGCAACGTGGCGTGGTGTGCACTGTGTTTGCTGACGCAA
CCCCCACTGGTTGGGGCATTGCCACCACCTGTCAGCTCCTTTCCGGGACTTTCGCTTTCCCCCTCCCTAT
TGCCACGGCGGAACTCATCGCCGCCTGCCTTGCCCGCTGCTGGACAGGGGCTCGGCTGTTGGGCACTGAC
AATTCCGTGGTGTTGTCGGGGAAATCATCGTCCTTTCCTTGGCTGCTCGCCTGTGTTGCCACCTGGATTC
TGCGCGGGACGTCCTTCTGCTACGTCCCTTCGGCCCTCAATCCAGCGGACCTTCCTTCCCGCGGCCTGCT
GCCGGCTCTGCGGCCTCTTCCGCGTCTTCGCCTTCGCCCTCAGACGAGTCGGATCTCCCTTTGGGCCGCC
TCCCCGCGTCGACTTTAAGACCAATGACTTACAAGGCAGCTGTAGATCTTAGCCACTTTTTAAAAGAAAA
GGGGGGACTGGAAGGGCTAATTCACTCCCAACGAAGACAAGATCTGCTTTTTGCTTGTACTGGGTCTCTC
TGGTTAGACCAGATCTGAGCCTGGGAGCTCTCTGGCTAACTAGGGAACCCACTGCTTAAGCCTCAATAAA
GCTTGCCTTGAGTGCTTCAAGTAGTGTGTGCCCGTCTGTTGTGTGACTCTGGTAACTAGAGATCCCTCAG
ACCCTTTTAGTCAGTGTGGAAAATCTCTAGCAGTACGTATAGTAGTTCATGTCATCTTATTATTCAGTAT
TTATAACTTGCAAAGAAATGAATATCAGAGAGTGAGAGGAACTTGTTTATTGCAGCTTATAATGGTTACA
AATAAAGCAATAGCATCACAAATTTCACAAATAAAGCATTTTTTTCACTGCATTCTAGTTGTGGTTTGTC
CAAACTCATCAATGTATCTTATCATGTCTGGCTCTAGCTATCCCGCCCCTAACTCCGCCCATCCCGCCCC
TAACTCCGCCCAGTTCCGCCCATTCTCCGCCCCATGGCTGACTAATTTTTTTTATTTATGCAGAGGCCGA
GGCCGCCTCGGCCTCTGAGCTATTCCAGAAGTAGTGAGGAGGCTTTTTTGGAGGCCTAGGGACGTACCCA
ATTCGCCCTATAGTGAGTCGTATTACGCGCGCTCACTGGCCGTCGTTTTACAACGTCGTGACTGGGAAAA
CCCTGGCGTTACCCAACTTAATCGCCTTGCAGCACATCCCCCTTTCGCCAGCTGGCGTAATAGCGAAGAG
GCCCGCACCGATCGCCCTTCCCAACAGTTGCGCAGCCTGAATGGCGAATGGG
[124 nt withheld, positions 8243-8366]
C
[91 nt withheld, positions 8368-8458]
A
[49 nt withheld, positions 8460-8508]
CCTTTGACGTTGGAGTCCACGTTCTTT
[37 nt withheld, positions 8536-8572]
ACCCTATCTCGGTCTATTCTTTTGATTTATAAGGGATTTTGCCGATTTCGGCCTATTGGTTAAAAAATGA
GCTGATTTAACAAAAATTTAACGCGAATTTTAACAAAATATTAACGCTTACAATTTAGGTGGCACTTTTC
GGGGAAATGTGCGCGGAACCCCTATTTGTTTATTTTTCTAAATACATTCAAATATGTATCCGCTCATGAG
ACAATAACCCTGATAAATGCTTCAATAATATTGAAAAAGGAAGAGTATGAGTATTCAACATTTCCGTGTC
GCCCTTATTCCCTTTTTTGCGGCATTTTGCCTTCCTGTTTTTGCTCACCCAGAAACGCTGGTGAAAGTAA
AAGATGCTGAAGATCAGTTGGGTGCACGAGTGGGTTACATCGAACTGGATCTCAACAGCGGTAAGATCCT
TGAGAGTTTTCGCCCCGAAGAACGTTTTCCAATGATGAGCACTTTTAAAGTTCTGCTATGTGGCGCGGTA
TTATCCCGTATTGACGCCGGGCAAGAGCAACTCGGTCGCCGCATACACTATTCTCAGAATGACTTGGTTG
AGTACTCACCAGTCACAGAAAAGCATCTTACGGATGGCATGACAGTAAGAGAATTATGCAGTGCTGCCAT
AACCATGAGTGATAACACTGCGGCCAACTTACTTCTGACAACGATCGGAGGACCGAAGGAGCTAACCGCT
TTTTTGCACAACATGGGGGATCATGTAACTCGCCTTGATCGTTGGGAACCGGAGCTGAATGAAGCCATAC
CAAACGACGAGCGTGACACCACGATGCCTGTAGCAATGGCAACAACGTTGCGCAAACTATTAACTGGCGA
ACTACTTACTCTAGCTTCCCGGCAACAATTAATAGACTGGATGGAGGCGGATAAAGTTGCAGGACCACTT
CTGCGCTCGGCCCTTCCGGCTGGCTGGTTTATTGCTGATAAATCTGGAGCCGGTGAGCGTGGGTCTCGCG
GTATCATTGCAGCACTGGGGCCAGATGGTAAGCCCTCCCGTATCGTAGTTATCTACACGACGGGGAGTCA
GGCAACTATGGATGAACGAAATAGACAGATCGCTGAGATAGGTGCCTCACTGATTAAGCATTGGTAACTG
TCAGACCAAGTTTACTCATATATACTTTAGATTGATTTAAAACTTCATTTTTAATTTAAAAGGATCTAGG
TGAAGATCCTTTTTGATAATCTCATGACCAAAATCCCTTAACGTGAGTTTTCGTTCCACTGAGCGTCAGA
CCCCGTAGAAAAGATCAAAGGATCTTCTTGAGATCCTTTTTTTCTGCGCGTAATCTGCTGCTTGCAAACA
AAAAAACCACCGCTACCAGCGGTGGTTTGTTTGCCGGATCAAGAGCTACCAACTCTTTTTCCGAAGGTAA
CTGGCTTCAGCAGAGCGCAGATACCAAATACTGTTCTTCTAGTGTAGCCGTAGTTAGGCCACCACTTCAA
GAACTCTGTAGCACCGCCTACATACCTCGCTCTGCTAATCCTGTTACCAGTGGCTGCTGCCAGTGGCGAT
AAGTCGTGTCTTACCGGGTTGGACTCAAGACGATAGTTACCGGATAAGGCGCAGCGGTCGGGCTGAACGG
GGGGTTCGTGCACACAGCCCAGCTTGGAGCGAACGACCTACACCGAACTGAGATACCTACAGCGTGAGCT
ATGAGAAAGCGCCACGCTTCCCGAAGGGAGAAAGGCGGACAGGTATCCGGTAAGCGGCAGGGTCGGAACA
GGAGAGCGCACGAGGGAGCTTCCAGGGGGAAACGCCTGGTATCTTTATAGTCCTGTCGGGTTTCGCCACC
TCTGACTTGAGCGTCGATTTTTGTGATGCTCGTCAGGGGGGCGGAGCCTATGGAAAAACGCCAGCAACGC
GGCCTTTTTACGGTTCCTGGCCTTTTGCTGGCCTTTTGCTCACATGTTCTTTCCTGCGTTATCCCCTGAT
TCTGTGGATAACCGTATTACCGCCTTTGAGTGAGCTGATACCGCTCGCCGCAGCCGAACGACCGAGCGCA
GCGAGTCAGTGAGCGAGGAAGCGGAAGAGCGCCCAATACGCAAACCGCCTCTCCCCGCGCGTTGGCCGAT
TCATTAATGCAGCTGGCACGACAGGTTTCCCGACTGGAAAGCGGGCAGTGAGCGCAACGCAATTAATGTG
AGTTAGCTCACTCATTAGGCACCCCAGGCTTTACACTTTATGCTTCCGGCTCGTATGTTGTGTGGAATTG
TGAGCGGATAACAATTTCACACAGGAAACAGCTATGACCATGATTACGCCAAGCGCGCAATTAACCCTCA
CTAAAGGGAACAAAAGCTGGAGCTGCAAGC
Features (pLannotate 1.2.2; 31 found; start..end, strand, type, name):
      5..231     +  promoter       RSV promoter: Rous sarcoma virus enhancer/promoter
    232..412     +  LTR            5' LTR (truncated): truncated 5' long terminal repeat (LTR) from HIV-1
    459..584     +  misc_feature   HIV-1 Ψ: packaging signal of human immunodeficiency virus type 1
    568..931     +  CDS            HIV-1 gag (fragment): gag protein from human immunodeficiency virus 1; gag
   1077..1310    +  misc_feature   RRE: The Rev response element (RRE) of HIV-1 allows for Rev-dependent mRNA export from the nucleus to the cytoplasm.
   1687..1713    +  CDS            Rev (fragment): human immunodeficiency virus 1 (HIV-1) Rev protein; rev; enhances nuclear export of unspliced and incompletely spliced viral mRNAs
   1720..1743    +  promoter       SV40 promoter (fragment): SV40 early promoter
   1744..1815    +  promoter       SV40 promoter (fragment): SV40 enhancer and early promoter
   1839..1974    +  rep_origin     SV40 ori: SV40 origin of replication
   2020..2616    +  CDS            PuroR (fragment): puromycin N-acetyltransferase; pac from Streptomyces; confers resistance to puromycin
   2665..2782    +  misc_feature   cPPT/CTS: central polypurine tract and central termination sequence of HIV-1
   2847..2913    +  CDS            small t antigen (fragment): SV40 (simian virus 40) small t antigen
   2920..4098    +  promoter       EF-1α promoter: strong constitutive promoter for human elongation factor EF-1α
   4115..6658    +  CDS            AHR: AHR_HUMAN - Also known as BHLHE76 From Homo sapiens (Human).
   6674..6727    +  promoter       U6 promoter (fragment): RNA polymerase III promoter for human U6 snRNA
   6769..7357    +  misc_feature   WPRE: woodchuck hepatitis virus posttranscriptional regulatory element
   7408..7427    +  misc_feature   cPPT/CTS (fragment): central polypurine tract and central termination sequence of HIV-1
   7429..7662    +  LTR            3' LTR (ΔU3): self-inactivating 3' long terminal repeat (LTR) from HIV-1
   7740..7861    +  polyA_signal   SV40 poly(A) signal: SV40 polyadenylation signal
   7901..8036    +  rep_origin     SV40 ori: SV40 origin of replication
   8057..8075    -  promoter       T7 promoter: promoter for bacteriophage T7 RNA polymerase
   8083..8238    +  CDS            lacZα (fragment): LacZα fragment of β-galactosidase; lacZ fragment
   8243..8671    +  rep_origin     f1 ori (sequence partly withheld): f1 bacteriophage origin of replication; arrow indicates direction of (+) strand synthesis
   8724..8828    +  promoter       AmpR promoter: bla
   8829..9689    +  CDS            AmpR: β-lactamase; bla; confers resistance to ampicillin, carbenicillin, and related antibiotics
   9860..10448   +  rep_origin     ori: high-copy-number ColE1/pMB1/pBR322/pUC origin of replication
  10631..10723   +  CDS            lacI (fragment): lac repressor; lacI; The lac repressor binds to the lac operator to inhibit transcription in E. coli. This inhibition can be relieved by adding lactose or isopropyl-β-D-thiogalactopyranoside (IPTG).
  10736..10757   +  protein_bind   CAP binding site: CAP binding activates transcription in the presence of cAMP. E. coli catabolite activator protein
  10772..10802   +  promoter       lac promoter: promoter for the E. coli lac operon
  10806..10828   +  protein_bind   lac operator (fragment): The lac repressor binds to the lac operator to inhibit transcription in E. coli. This inhibition can be relieved by adding lactose or isopropyl-β-D-thiogalactopyranoside (IPTG). lac repressor encoded by lacI
  10871..10889   +  promoter       T3 promoter: promoter for bacteriophage T3 RNA polymerase
