[The description below was written by a language model from this plasmid's Addgene catalogue record and pLannotate feature annotations shown in this document.]
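Description:
TFORF1577 is a lentiviral mammalian expression plasmid built on the pLX_TRC317 backbone, one member of a barcoded library of human transcription factor open reading frames. It carries the human AHR (aryl hydrocarbon receptor, also called bHLHe76) coding sequence, a synthesized ORF of about 2.6 kb, in a plasmid of roughly 10.9 kb. In bacteria it is maintained through a high-copy ColE1/pUC-type origin and selected with ampicillin via the β-lactamase gene. An f1 origin and remnants of a lac/T7/T3 cloning region are also present in the backbone. The depositor notes that the plasmid can recombine, as is common for LTR-containing vectors.

The viral portion follows a third-generation, self-inactivating design. An RSV promoter drives a truncated HIV-1 5' LTR, followed by the Ψ packaging signal, a gag fragment and the Rev response element, with a ΔU3 3' LTR and an SV40 polyadenylation signal at the other end. Within the transfer region, an SV40 early promoter drives puromycin N-acetyltransferase for selection of transduced cells, and a cPPT/CTS element aids nuclear import of the viral genome. Downstream, the constitutive EF-1α promoter drives AHR, and a WPRE after the ORF enhances transcript stability and expression. The unique 24-bp barcode described for this collection is not annotated in the feature table. It may lie in the short stretch between the ORF and the WPRE, where only a small U6-like fragment is called, but the record does not state this.

The construct is intended for overexpressing AHR in mammalian cells. The barcode allows this transcription factor to be identified in pooled overexpression screens, such as those exploring directed differentiation.
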