Addgene plasmid #143133: TFORF1577
Purpose: Lentiviral vector for overexpressing transcription factor ORFs with unique 24-bp barcodes. Barcodes facilitate identification of transcription factors in pooled screens.
Depositing lab: Feng Zhang. Depositing organization: Broad Institute. Publication: A transcription factor atlas of directed differentiation. Joung J, Ma S, Tay T, Geiger-Schuller KR, Kirchgatterer PC, Verdine VK, Guo B, Arias-Garcia MA, Allen WE, Singh A, Kuksenko O, Abudayyeh OO, Gootenberg JS, Fu Z, Macrae RK, Buenrostro JD, Regev A, Zhang F. Cell. 2023 Jan 5;186(1):209-229.e26. doi: 10.1016/j.cell.2022.11.026. PubMed 36608654.
Backbone
  Vector backbone: pLX_TRC317
  Backbone manufacturer: Broad Institute Genetic Perturbation Platform
  Backbone size w/o insert (bp): 8264
  Vector type: Mammalian Expression, Lentiviral
  Selectable markers: Puromycin
Growth in bacteria
  Bacterial resistance: Ampicillin, 100 μg/mL
  Growth temperature: 37°C
  Growth strain: NEB Stable
  Copy number: High Copy
Gene/Insert
  Gene/Insert name: AHR
  Species: H. sapiens (human)
  Insert size (bp): 2648
  Entrez Gene: AHR (a.k.a. RP85, bHLHe76)
  Promoter: EF1a
  Cloning method: Unknown
  Sequencing primers: 5′ GGGTGGAGACTGAAGTTAGGCCAG; 3′ CACATAGCGTAAAAGGAGCAACATAG
Terms and licenses: Academic/Nonprofit Terms; Industry Terms: Not Available to Industry
Depositor comments: NM_001621,ENST00000242057,ENST00000463496 . The transcription factor ORF portion of this plasmid was synthesized by Genewiz. Please test multiple small colonies in case of plasmid recombination. To make this collection available in a timely manner, a portion of this collection was not fully sequenced by Addgene. If an Addgene verified full plasmid sequence is not available, please contact us prior to placing an order to request the full sequence.
How to cite: TFORF1577 was a gift from Feng Zhang (Addgene plasmid # 143133 ; http://n2t.net/addgene:143133 ; RRID:Addgene_143133)
