>Addgene plasmid #143133 | TFORF1577 | depositor partial sequence | sequence record 281537 | Insert
ACCGCCACCATGAACAGCAGCAGCGCCAACATCACCTACGCCAGTCGCAAGCGGCGGAAGCCGGTGCAGA
AAACAGTAAAGCCAATCCCAGCTGAAGGAATCAAGTCAAATCCTTCCAAGCGGCATAGAGACCGACTTAA
TACAGAGTTGGACCGTTTGGCTAGCCTGCTGCCTTTCCCACAAGATGTTATTAATAAGTTGGACAAACTT
TCAGTTCTTAGGCTCAGCGTCAGTTACCTGAGAGCCAAGAGCTTCTTTGATGTTGCATTAAAATCCTCCC
CTACTGAAAGAAACGGAGGCCAGGATAACTGTAGAGCAGCAAATTTCAGAGAAGGCCTGAACTTACAAGA
AGGAGAATTCTTATTACAGGCTCTGAATGGCTTTGTATTAGTTGTCACTACAGATGCTTTGGTCTTTTAT
GCTTCTTCTACTATACAAGATTATCTAGGGTTTCAGCAGTCTGATGTCATACATCAGAGTGTATATGAAC
TTATCCATACCGAAGACCGAGCTGAATTTCAGCGTCAGCTACACTGGGCATTAAATCCTTCTCAGTGTAC
AGAGTCTGGACAAGGAATTGAAGAAGCCACTGGTCTCCCCCAGACAGTAGTCTGTTATAACCCAGACCAG
ATTCCTCCAGAAAACTCTCCTTTAATGGAGAGGTGCTTCATATGTCGTCTAAGGTGTCTGCTGGATAATT
CATCTGGTTTTCTGGCAATGAATTTCCAAGGGAAGTTAAAGTATCTTCATGGACAGAAAAAGAAAGGGAA
AGATGGATCAATACTTCCACCTCAGTTGGCTTTGTTTGCGATAGCTACTCCACTTCAGCCACCATCCATA
CTTGAAATCCGGACCAAAAATTTTATCTTTAGAACCAAACACAAACTAGACTTCACACCTATTGGTTGTG
ATGCCAAAGGAAGAATTGTTTTAGGATATACTGAAGCAGAGCTGTGCACGAGAGGCTCAGGTTATCAGTT
TATTCATGCAGCTGATATGCTTTATTGTGCCGAGTCCCATATCCGAATGATTAAGACTGGAGAAAGTGGC
ATGATAGTTTTCCGGCTTCTTACAAAAAACAACCGATGGACTTGGGTCCAGTCTAATGCACGCCTGCTTT
ATAAAAATGGAAGACCAGATTATATCATTGTAACTCAGAGACCACTAACAGATGAGGAAGGAACAGAGCA
TTTACGAAAACGAAATACGAAGTTGCCTTTTATGTTTACCACTGGAGAAGCTGTGTTGTATGAGGCAACC
AACCCTTTTCCTGCCATAATGGATCCCTTACCACTAAGGACTAAAAATGGCACTAGTGGAAAAGACTCTG
CTACCACATCCACTCTAAGCAAGGACTCTCTCAATCCTAGTTCCCTCCTGGCTGCCATGATGCAACAAGA
TGAGTCTATTTATCTCTATCCTGCTTCAAGTACTTCAAGTACTGCACCTTTTGAAAACAACTTTTTCAAC
GAATCTATGAATGAATGCAGAAATTGGCAAGATAATACTGCACCGATGGGAAATGATACTATCCTGAAAC
ATGAGCAAATTGACCAGCCTCAGGATGTGAACTCATTTGCTGGAGGTCACCCAGGGCTCTTTCAAGATAG
TAAAAACAGTGACTTGTACAGCATAATGAAAAACCTAGGCATTGATTTTGAAGACATCAGACACATGCAG
AATGAAAAATTTTTCAGAAATGATTTTTCTGGTGAGGTTGACTTCAGAGACATTGACTTAACGGATGAAA
TCCTGACGTATGTCCAAGATTCTTTAAGTAAGTCTCCCTTCATACCTTCAGATTATCAACAGCAACAGTC
CTTGGCTCTGAACTCAAGCTGTATGGTACAGGAACACCTACATCTAGAACAGCAACAGCAACATCACCAA
AAGCAAGTAGTAGTGGAGCCACAGCAACAGCTGTGTCAGAAGATGAAGCACATGCAAGTTAATGGCATGT
TTGAAAATTGGAACTCTAACCAATTCGTGCCTTTCAATTGTCCACAGCAAGACCCACAACAATATAATGT
CTTTACAGACTTACATGGGATCAGTCAAGAGTTCCCCTACAAATCTGAAATGGATTCTATGCCTTATACA
CAGAACTTTATTTCCTGTAATCAGCCTGTATTACCACAACATTCCAAATGTACAGAGCTGGACTACCCTA
TGGGGAGTTTTGAACCATCCCCATACCCCACTACTTCTAGTTTAGAAGATTTTGTCACTTGTTTACAACT
TCCTGAAAACCAAAAGCATGGATTAAATCCACAGTCAGCCATAATAACTCCTCAGACATGTTATGCTGGG
GCCGTGTCGATGTATCAGTGCCAGCCAGAACCTCAGCACACCCACGTGGGTCAGATGCAGTACAATCCAG
TACTGCCAGGCCAACAGGCATTTTTAAACAAGTTTCAGAATGGAGTTTTAAATGAAACATATCCAGCTGA
ATTAAATAACATAAATAACACTCAGACTACCACACATCTTCAGCCACTTCATCATCCGTCAGAAGCCAGA
CCTTTTCCTGATTTGACATCCAGTGGATTCCTGTAGTAATGAACTAGTCCGTAACTTGAAAGTATTTCGA
TTTCTTGGCTTTATATATCTTGTGGAAAGGACGATTATTCCAATGGATACATATCGGT
