>Addgene plasmid #143133 | TFORF1577 | depositor partial sequence | sequence record 281538 | Barcode
TTATTCCAATGGATACATATCGGT
